Addgene plasmid #242494: pYO845
Purpose: Expression of ScAtg38 Δ(210 to 226)-3xFLAG under its own promoter
Depositing lab: Roger Williams. Depositing organization: MRC Laboratory of Molecular Biology. Publication: Characterization of Atg38 and NRBF2, a fifth subunit of the autophagic Vps34/PIK3C3 complex. Ohashi Y, Soler N, Garcia Ortegon M, Zhang L, Kirsten ML, Perisic O, Masson GR, Burke JE, Jakobi AJ, Apostolakis AA, Johnson CM, Ohashi M, Ktistakis NT, Sachse C, Williams RL. Autophagy. 2016 Nov;12(11):2129-2144. doi: 10.1080/15548627.2016.1226736. Epub 2016 Sep 14. PubMed 27630019.
Backbone
  Vector backbone: pRS416
  Vector type: Yeast Expression
  Selectable markers: URA3
Growth in bacteria
  Bacterial resistance: Ampicillin, 100 μg/mL
  Growth temperature: 37°C
  Growth strain: DH5alpha
  Copy number: High Copy
Gene/Insert
  Gene/Insert name: ATG38
  Species: S. cerevisiae (budding yeast)
  Mutation: deletion of aa 210 to 226
  Entrez Gene: YLR211C
  Tag / fusion protein: 3xFLAG (C terminal on insert)
  Cloning method: Restriction Enzyme; 5′ cloning site unknown (unknown if destroyed)
Terms and licenses: Academic/Nonprofit Terms; Industry Terms: Not Available to Industry
How to cite: pYO845 was a gift from Roger Williams (Addgene plasmid # 242494 ; http://n2t.net/addgene:242494 ; RRID:Addgene_242494)
