[The description below was written by a language model from this plasmid's Addgene catalogue record and pLannotate feature annotations shown in this document.]
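Description:
pYO845 is a yeast expression plasmid built on pRS416, a low-copy centromeric E. coli–S. cerevisiae shuttle vector. In yeast it is maintained through the CEN6/ARS element and selected by uracil prototrophy through the URA3 marker, which can also be counterselected with 5-fluoroorotic acid. In bacteria it replicates from a high-copy ColE1/pUC-type origin and is selected with ampicillin via the β-lactamase gene. The usual pBluescript-derived backbone features are also present: an f1 origin, remnants of lacZα and the lac promoter/operator region, and T7 and T3 promoters flanking the cloning site.

The insert is S. cerevisiae ATG38 (YLR211C) carrying a deletion of amino acids 210 to 226, fused at its C terminus to a 3xFLAG epitope and followed by the ADH1 transcription terminator. Expression is driven by the gene's own promoter, carried on the genomic sequence upstream of the coding region. The annotated fragment of TUB4 lying upstream of ATG38 probably reflects neighbouring chromosomal sequence cloned along with this native upstream region rather than an intended payload, though the record does not say so. Atg38 is a subunit of the autophagy-specific Vps34 PI3-kinase complex I, where it helps hold the Vps15–Vps34 and Atg14–Vps30 subcomplexes together.

A centromeric backbone with the native promoter should give near-physiological expression. This makes the plasmid suitable for testing how loss of the C-terminal 210–226 segment affects Atg38 function, complex assembly or autophagy. The FLAG tag allows detection or immunoprecipitation of the truncated protein.
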