Features (pLannotate 1.2.2; 22 found; start..end, strand, type, name):
    137..186     +  misc_feature   bom (fragment): basis of mobility region from pBR322
    194..409     +  promoter       URA3 promoter: S. cerevisiae URA3
    410..1213    +  CDS            URA3: orotidine-5'-phosphate decarboxylase, required for uracil biosynthesis; S. cerevisiae URA3; yeast auxotrophic marker, counterselectable with 5-fluoroorotic acid (5-FOA)
   1292..1343    +  misc_feature   bom (fragment): basis of mobility region from pBR322
   1371..1799    -  rep_origin     f1 ori (sequence partly withheld): f1 bacteriophage origin of replication; arrow indicates direction of (+) strand synthesis
   1803..1958    -  CDS            lacZα (fragment): LacZα fragment of β-galactosidase; lacZ fragment
   1966..1984    +  promoter       T7 promoter: promoter for bacteriophage T7 RNA polymerase
   1996..2664    +  CDS            TUB4 (fragment): TBG_YEAST - Experimental evidence at protein level: Swiss-Prot protein existence level 1. Tubulin is the major constituent of microtubules. The gamma chain is found at microtubule organizing centers (MTOC) such as the spindle poles or the centrosome, suggesting that it is involved in the minus-end nucleation of microtubule assembly. TUB4 is an important spindle pole body component that organizes both cytoplasmic and nuclear microtubule arrays. From Saccharomyces cerevisiae (strain ATCC 204508 / S288c) (Baker's yeast).
   2996..3682    +  CDS            ATG38: ATG38_YEAST - Experimental evidence at protein level: Swiss-Prot protein existence level 1. Autophagy-related protein required for cytoplasm to vacuole transport (Cvt) and autophagy as a part of the autophagy-specific VPS34 PI3-kinase complex I. This complex is essential to recruit the ATG8- phosphatidylinositol conjugate and the ATG12-ATG5 conjugate to the pre- autophagosomal structure. ATG38 is required for the integrity of the active PI3-kinase complex I by maintaining an association between VPS15-VPS34 and ATG1P-VPS30 subcomplexes. From Saccharomyces cerevisiae (strain ATCC 204508 / S288c)
   3689..3754    +  CDS            3xFLAG: three tandem FLAG® epitope tags, followed by an enterokinase cleavage site
   3771..3958    +  terminator     ADH1 terminator: S. cerevisiae ADH1; transcription terminator for the S. cerevisiae alcohol dehydrogenase 1 (ADH1) gene
   3991..4014    -  misc_feature   MCS (fragment): pBluescript multiple cloning site
   4027..4045    -  promoter       T3 promoter: promoter for bacteriophage T3 RNA polymerase
   4090..4106    -  protein_bind   lac operator: The lac repressor binds to the lac operator to inhibit transcription in E. coli. This inhibition can be relieved by adding lactose or isopropyl-β-D-thiogalactopyranoside (IPTG). lac repressor encoded by lacI
   4114..4144    -  promoter       lac promoter: promoter for the E. coli lac operon
   4159..4180    -  protein_bind   CAP binding site: CAP binding activates transcription in the presence of cAMP. E. coli catabolite activator protein
   4193..4285    -  CDS            lacI (fragment): lac repressor; lacI; The lac repressor binds to the lac operator to inhibit transcription in E. coli. This inhibition can be relieved by adding lactose or isopropyl-β-D-thiogalactopyranoside (IPTG).
   4468..5056    -  rep_origin     ori: high-copy-number ColE1/pMB1/pBR322/pUC origin of replication
   5227..6087    -  CDS            AmpR: β-lactamase; bla; confers resistance to ampicillin, carbenicillin, and related antibiotics
   6088..6192    -  promoter       AmpR promoter: bla
   6229..6732    +  misc_feature   CEN/ARS: S. cerevisiae CEN6 centromere fused to an autonomously replicating sequence
   6800..35      +  CDS            rop (fragment) (across the origin): Rop protein, which maintains plasmids at low copy number; rop
>Addgene plasmid #242494 | pYO845 | addgene full sequence | sequence record 490363 | Addgene NGS Result
TCGCGCGTTTCGGTGATGACGGTGAAAACCTCTGACACATGCAGCTCCCGGAGACGGTCACAGCTTGTCT
GTAAGCGGATGCCGGGAGCAGACAAGCCCGTCAGGGCGCGTCAGCGGGTGTTGGCGGGTGTCGGGGCTGG
CTTAACTATGCGGCATCAGAGCAGATTGTACTGAGAGTGCACCATACCACCTTTTCAATTCATCATTTTT
TTTTTATTCTTTTTTTTGATTTCGGTTTCCTTGAAATTTTTTTGATTCGGTAATCTCCGAACAGAAGGAA
GAACGAAGGAAGGAGCACAGACTTAGATTGGTATATATACGCATATGTAGTGTTGAAGAAACATGAAATT
GCCCAGTATTCTTAACCCAACTGCACAGAACAAAAACCTGCAGGAAACGAAGATAAATCATGTCGAAAGC
TACATATAAGGAACGTGCTGCTACTCATCCTAGTCCTGTTGCTGCCAAGCTATTTAATATCATGCACGAA
AAGCAAACAAACTTGTGTGCTTCATTGGATGTTCGTACCACCAAGGAATTACTGGAGTTAGTTGAAGCAT
TAGGTCCCAAAATTTGTTTACTAAAAACACATGTGGATATCTTGACTGATTTTTCCATGGAGGGCACAGT
TAAGCCGCTAAAGGCATTATCCGCCAAGTACAATTTTTTACTCTTCGAAGACAGAAAATTTGCTGACATT
GGTAATACAGTCAAATTGCAGTACTCTGCGGGTGTATACAGAATAGCAGAATGGGCAGACATTACGAATG
CACACGGTGTGGTGGGCCCAGGTATTGTTAGCGGTTTGAAGCAGGCGGCAGAAGAAGTAACAAAGGAACC
TAGAGGCCTTTTGATGTTAGCAGAATTGTCATGCAAGGGCTCCCTATCTACTGGAGAATATACTAAGGGT
ACTGTTGACATTGCGAAGAGCGACAAAGATTTTGTTATCGGCTTTATTGCTCAAAGAGACATGGGTGGAA
GAGATGAAGGTTACGATTGGTTGATTATGACACCCGGTGTGGGTTTAGATGACAAGGGAGACGCATTGGG
TCAACAGTATAGAACCGTGGATGATGTGGTCTCTACAGGATCTGACATTATTATTGTTGGAAGAGGACTA
TTTGCAAAGGGAAGGGATGCTAAGGTAGAGGGTGAACGTTACAGAAAAGCAGGCTGGGAAGCATATTTGA
GAAGATGCGGCCAGCAAAACTAAAAAACTGTATTATAAGTAAATGCATGTATACTAAACTCACAAATTAG
AGCTTCAATTTAATTATATCAGTTATTACCCTATGCGGTGTGAAATACCGCACAGATGCGTAAGGAGAAA
ATACCGCATCAGGAAATTGTAAGCGTTAATATTTTGTTAAAATTCGCGTTAAATTTTTGTTAAATCAGCT
CATTTTTTAACCAATAGGCCGAAATCGGCAAAATCCCTTATAAATCAAAAGAATAGACCGAGATAGGGT
[37 nt withheld, positions 1470-1506]
AAAGAACGTGGACTCCAACGTCAAAGG
[49 nt withheld, positions 1534-1582]
T
[91 nt withheld, positions 1584-1674]
G
[124 nt withheld, positions 1676-1799]
CCATTCGCCATTCAGGCTGCGCAACTGTTGGGAAGGGCGATCGGTGCGGGCCTCTTCGCTATTACGCCAG
CTGGCGAAAGGGGGATGTGCTGCAAGGCGATTAAGTTGGGTAACGCCAGGGTTTTCCCAGTCACGACGTT
GTAAAACGACGGCCAGTGAGCGCGCGTAATACGACTCACTATAGGGCGAATTGGGTACCATGTCCAGTAT
TTACTCTACCTTGATTCCTTCTCCTGAACTTCATTTCCTAAGCCCTAGTTTCACTCCATTTACATCAGAT
TATATTCACGATGATATAGCGCATAAAGGCCATTCCAGTTATGACGTCATGTTAGATTTATTAGACCCTT
CCAATTCTCTTGTCTCTACCGCGATGAACAATCCAACATATTTTAACGTTTATAATACAATCATTGGTAA
TGTAGAACCTCGTCAGATATCGCGTGCTATGACCAAATTACAACAACGCATCAAATTCCCCTCATGGTCC
TCTTCTGCGATGCACGTTAACATTGGAAGAAGATCGCCATACTTGCCTTTACAACCAAATGAAAACGAAG
TTAGCGGCATGATGTTAAGCAATATGTCTACCGTGGTGAACGTCTTTGAGAATGCGTGCAATACTTTTGA
CAAAGTATTTGCCAAGGGCGCATTTTTAAATAATTATAATGTAGGCGACTTGTTCCAATCAATGCAGAAC
GTTCAAGATGAATTCGCCGAGTCAAGAGAAGTAGTACAAAGCCTGATGGAGGATTATGTAGCTGCAGAAC
AAGATTCGTACTTGGACGATGTACTTGTTGATGATGAAAATATGGTTGGCGAGTTGGAAGAGGACCTGGA
TGCCGACGGTGATCATAAATTAGTATAATGATGCCTTCCTTGTTCAGGAATTTTACCACCGCCCAATAGT
TTTATTATAGTACTCTCAATATATCTATACCAACAACCGCTTCAAATGTATTATCTCCCTTTATAAATTC
TGCACTGTATTGTAATATGTATAAAGCTCTGTACCACTTTTTCATCATTGCATACATCGATAGCGCCTCT
TCAACTTTAGAATTTCCTAAAGGGTAGAAAAACCAGATGATTCAACTCAGCGTAATGGAACGCTCTGTTT
GAAATAAAAAACATCTGTATCGCTGCACGGATTAGTTCGATAATTCAACGACAGTTATACTAATCTTGGT
GATGGAATGAGTACTTTAGCGGAAGTAAGTTTTTGAATTATGCCCCCACTTTTTTTTTTGTTCATGGTGA
CTAACATGAATTAGGTTTATACTATTATTGAGGACGCCGAACAGGAATGTCGAAAAGGAGATTTTACAAA
TGCAAAAGCGAAGTATCAAGAAGCCATTGAAGTTTTAGGTCCGCAGAACGAGAATTTGTCTCAAAATAAA
TTAAGTTCTGACGTTACGCAAGCCATTGACCTATTAAAACAGGACATTACAGCCAAAATCCAAGAATTGG
AACTTTTGATTGAAAAGCAGTCATCAGAAGAAAATAATATTGGAATGGTCAACAACAATATGCTTATTGG
CTCTGTTATTTTAAACAACAAATCTCCGATAAATGGAATAAGCAATGCTAGGAATTGGGATAACCCAGCA
TATCAGGACACTTTAAGTCCCATAAACGATCCACTTCTTATGTCAATTTTAAACCGCTTACAATTTAATT
TGAATAATGATATTCAATTGAAAACAGAAGGAGGAAAAAATTCCAAAAACTCGGAAATGAAGATTAACTT
AAGACTGGAACAATTCAAAAAGGAGTTGGTATTATATGAGCAGAAAAAATTTAAAGAATATGGTATGAAA
ATTGACGAAATTACGAAAGAAAATAAAAAATTGGCTAATGAAATTGGGCGATTAAGAGAACGCGTCGAGG
ACTACAAAGACCATGACGGTGATTATAAAGATCATGATATCGATTACAAGGATGACGATGACAAGTAGAA
TTCGTGAGCTCGCGAATTTCTTATGATTTATGATTTTTATTATTAAATAAGTTATAAAAAAAATAAGTGT
ATACAAATTTTAAAGTGACTCTTAGGTTTTAAAACGAAAATTCTTATTCTTGAGTAACTCTTTCCTGTAG
GTCAGGTTGCTTTCTCAGGTATAGCATGAGGTCGCTCTTATTGACCACACCTCTACCGGCATGCCGAGCA
AATGCCTGCAAATCGCTCCCCGCGGCCGCCACCGCGGTGGAGCTCCAGCTTTTGTTCCCTTTAGTGAGGG
TTAATTGCGCGCTTGGCGTAATCATGGTCATAGCTGTTTCCTGTGTGAAATTGTTATCCGCTCACAATTC
CACACAACATACGAGCCGGAAGCATAAAGTGTAAAGCCTGGGGTGCCTAATGAGTGAGCTAACTCACATT
AATTGCGTTGCGCTCACTGCCCGCTTTCCAGTCGGGAAACCTGTCGTGCCAGCTGCATTAATGAATCGGC
CAACGCGCGGGGAGAGGCGGTTTGCGTATTGGGCGCTCTTCCGCTTCCTCGCTCACTGACTCGCTGCGCT
CGGTCGTTCGGCTGCGGCGAGCGGTATCAGCTCACTCAAAGGCGGTAATACGGTTATCCACAGAATCAGG
GGATAACGCAGGAAAGAACATGTGAGCAAAAGGCCAGCAAAAGGCCAGGAACCGTAAAAAGGCCGCGTTG
CTGGCGTTTTTCCATAGGCTCCGCCCCCCTGACGAGCATCACAAAAATCGACGCTCAAGTCAGAGGTGGC
GAAACCCGACAGGACTATAAAGATACCAGGCGTTTCCCCCTGGAAGCTCCCTCGTGCGCTCTCCTGTTCC
GACCCTGCCGCTTACCGGATACCTGTCCGCCTTTCTCCCTTCGGGAAGCGTGGCGCTTTCTCATAGCTCA
CGCTGTAGGTATCTCAGTTCGGTGTAGGTCGTTCGCTCCAAGCTGGGCTGTGTGCACGAACCCCCCGTTC
AGCCCGACCGCTGCGCCTTATCCGGTAACTATCGTCTTGAGTCCAACCCGGTAAGACACGACTTATCGCC
ACTGGCAGCAGCCACTGGTAACAGGATTAGCAGAGCGAGGTATGTAGGCGGTGCTACAGAGTTCTTGAAG
TGGTGGCCTAACTACGGCTACACTAGAAGAACAGTATTTGGTATCTGCGCTCTGCTGAAGCCAGTTACCT
TCGGAAAAAGAGTTGGTAGCTCTTGATCCGGCAAACAAACCACCGCTGGTAGCGGTGGTTTTTTTGTTTG
CAAGCAGCAGATTACGCGCAGAAAAAAAGGATCTCAAGAAGATCCTTTGATCTTTTCTACGGGGTCTGAC
GCTCAGTGGAACGAAAACTCACGTTAAGGGATTTTGGTCATGAGATTATCAAAAAGGATCTTCACCTAGA
TCCTTTTAAATTAAAAATGAAGTTTTAAATCAATCTAAAGTATATATGAGTAAACTTGGTCTGACAGTTA
CCAATGCTTAATCAGTGAGGCACCTATCTCAGCGATCTGTCTATTTCGTTCATCCATAGTTGCCTGACTC
CCCGTCGTGTAGATAACTACGATACGGGAGGGCTTACCATCTGGCCCCAGTGCTGCAATGATACCGCGAG
ACCCACGCTCACCGGCTCCAGATTTATCAGCAATAAACCAGCCAGCCGGAAGGGCCGAGCGCAGAAGTGG
TCCTGCAACTTTATCCGCCTCCATCCAGTCTATTAATTGTTGCCGGGAAGCTAGAGTAAGTAGTTCGCCA
GTTAATAGTTTGCGCAACGTTGTTGCCATTGCTACAGGCATCGTGGTGTCACGCTCGTCGTTTGGTATGG
CTTCATTCAGCTCCGGTTCCCAACGATCAAGGCGAGTTACATGATCCCCCATGTTGTGCAAAAAAGCGGT
TAGCTCCTTCGGTCCTCCGATCGTTGTCAGAAGTAAGTTGGCCGCAGTGTTATCACTCATGGTTATGGCA
GCACTGCATAATTCTCTTACTGTCATGCCATCCGTAAGATGCTTTTCTGTGACTGGTGAGTACTCAACCA
AGTCATTCTGAGAATAGTGTATGCGGCGACCGAGTTGCTCTTGCCCGGCGTCAATACGGGATAATACCGC
GCCACATAGCAGAACTTTAAAAGTGCTCATCATTGGAAAACGTTCTTCGGGGCGAAAACTCTCAAGGATC
TTACCGCTGTTGAGATCCAGTTCGATGTAACCCACTCGTGCACCCAACTGATCTTCAGCATCTTTTACTT
TCACCAGCGTTTCTGGGTGAGCAAAAACAGGAAGGCAAAATGCCGCAAAAAAGGGAATAAGGGCGACACG
GAAATGTTGAATACTCATACTCTTCCTTTTTCAATATTATTGAAGCATTTATCAGGGTTATTGTCTCATG
AGCGGATACATATTTGAATGTATTTAGAAAAATAAACAAATAGGGGTTCCGCGCACATTTCCCCGAAAAG
TGCCACCTGGGTCCTTTTCATCACGTGCTATAAAAATAATTATAATTTAAATTTTTTAATATAAATATAT
AAATTAAAAATAGAAAGTAAAAAAAGAAATTAAAGAAAAAATAGTTTTTGTTTTCCGAAGATGTAAAAGA
CTCTAGGGGGATCGCCAACAAATACTACCTTTTATCTTGCTCTTCCTGCTCTCAGGTATTAATGCCGAAT
TGTTTCATCTTGTCTGTGTAGAAGACCACACACGAAAATCCTGTGATTTTACATTTTACTTATCGTTAAT
CGAATGTATATCTATTTAATCTGCTTTTCTTGTCTAATAAATATATATGTAAAGTACGCTTTTTGTTGAA
ATTTTTTAAACCTTTGTTTATTTTTTTTTCTTCATTCCGTAACTCTTCTACCTTCTTTATTTACTTTCTA
AAATCCAAATACAAAACATAAAAATAAATAAACACAGAGTAAATTCCCAAATTATTCCATCATTAAAAGA
TACGAGGCGCGTGTAAGTTACAGGCAAGCGATCCGTCTAAGAAACCATTATTATCATGACATTAACCTAT
AAAAATAGGCGTATCACGAGGCCCTTTCGTC
